Addgene plasmid #213968: AAV8R-12 Capsid
Purpose: (Empty Backbone) AAV packaging vector carrying AAV2 rep gene and Cap8R modified AAV8 capsid coding sequence
Depositing lab: Zhonghua Lu. Depositing organization: Shenzhen Institute of Advanced Technology (SIAT), Chinese Academy of Sciences. Publication: Circuit-specific gene therapy reverses core symptoms in a primate Parkinson's disease model. Chen Y, Hong Z, Wang J, Liu K, Liu J, Lin J, Feng S, Zhang T, Shan L, Liu T, Guo P, Lin Y, Li T, Chen Q, Jiang X, Li A, Li X, Li Y, Wilde JJ, Bao J, Dai J, Lu Z. Cell. 2023 Nov 22;186(24):5394-5410.e18. doi: 10.1016/j.cell.2023.10.004. Epub 2023 Nov 2. PubMed 37922901.
Backbone
  Vector backbone: pAAV2/8
  Vector type: AAV
Growth in bacteria
  Bacterial resistance: Ampicillin, 100 μg/mL
  Growth temperature: 37°C
  Growth strain: NEB Stable
  Copy number: High Copy
Gene/Insert
  Gene/Insert name: None
Terms and licenses: Academic/Nonprofit Terms; Industry Terms: Not Available to Industry
Depositor comments: Cap8R has LADQDYTKTA inserted at N588-T589, V183E, N385D, N411S, TS711-712IN
How to cite: AAV8R-12 Capsid was a gift from Zhonghua Lu (Addgene plasmid # 213968 ; http://n2t.net/addgene:213968 ; RRID:Addgene_213968)
