[The description below was written by a language model from this plasmid's Addgene catalogue record and pLannotate feature annotations shown in this document.]
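Description:
AAV8R-12 Capsid is an AAV rep/cap packaging (trans) plasmid built on the pAAV2/8 backbone. It supplies the AAV2 replication genes together with an engineered AAV8 capsid gene, called Cap8R, for production of recombinant AAV particles. It is catalogued as an empty backbone with no separate insert, because its function is to provide Rep and Cap proteins rather than a transgene. No ITRs are annotated, consistent with a helper that is not itself packaged. The 7,366 nt plasmid is maintained in E. coli at high copy through a ColE1/pUC-type origin and selected with ampicillin via the AmpR β-lactamase cassette. Remnants of a pBluescript-type cloning vector are also present: an f1 origin, lacZα and lacI fragments, the lac promoter/operator, a partial multiple cloning site, and flanking T3 and T7 promoters.

The viral portion consists of a rep region followed directly by the capsid open reading frame. The automated annotation labels the rep region as Rep52 of AAV2, although the record describes the whole AAV2 rep gene as present. The capsid CDS is annotated by homology to AAV2 VP1, but according to the depositor it encodes the modified AAV8 capsid, from which VP1, VP2 and VP3 would be produced. Cap8R carries a ten-residue peptide insertion between N588 and T589, plus the substitutions V183E, N385D and N411S and a TS-to-IN change at positions 711–712. No promoters are annotated for rep or cap, so the record does not state what drives their expression.

In typical use, such a plasmid is co-transfected into producer cells with an ITR-flanked transfer vector and adenoviral helper functions to generate vectors with the variant capsid. The associated publication concerns circuit-specific gene therapy in a primate Parkinson's disease model, but the record does not describe the capsid's specific tropism.
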