Features (pLannotate 1.2.2; 14 found; start..end, strand, type, name):
    673..1863    +  CDS            Rep52: REP52_AAV2S - Experimental evidence at protein level: Swiss-Prot protein existence level 1. Plays a critical role during packaging of viral DNA into empty capsids, where they are thought to be part of the packaging motor complex. The single stranded genomic DNA is packaged in a 3' to 5' direction and requires the association between viral DNA and Rep40. Regulates host PKA activity by interacting with host PRKX as a mechanism to interfere with helper virus propagation and to promote its own replication. From Adeno-associated virus 2 (isolate Srivastava/1982) (AAV-2).
   1883..4126    +  CDS            VP1: CAPSD_AAV2S - Experimental evidence at protein level: Swiss-Prot protein existence level 1. Capsid protein self-assembles to form an icosahedral capsid with a T=1 symmetry, about 22 nm in diameter, and consisting of 60 copies of three size variants of the capsid protein VP1, VP2 and VP3 which differ in their N-terminus. The capsid encapsulates the genomic ssDNA. Binds to host cell heparan sulfate and uses host ITGA5-ITGB1 as coreceptor on the cell surface to provide virion attachment to target cell. This attachment induces virion internalization predominantly through clathrin-dependent endocyt
   4393..4421    -  misc_feature   MCS (fragment): pBluescript multiple cloning site
   4434..4452    -  promoter       T3 promoter: promoter for bacteriophage T3 RNA polymerase
   4497..4513    -  protein_bind   lac operator: The lac repressor binds to the lac operator to inhibit transcription in E. coli. This inhibition can be relieved by adding lactose or isopropyl-β-D-thiogalactopyranoside (IPTG). lac repressor encoded by lacI
   4521..4551    -  promoter       lac promoter: promoter for the E. coli lac operon
   4566..4587    -  protein_bind   CAP binding site: CAP binding activates transcription in the presence of cAMP. E. coli catabolite activator protein
   4600..4692    -  CDS            lacI (fragment): lac repressor; lacI; The lac repressor binds to the lac operator to inhibit transcription in E. coli. This inhibition can be relieved by adding lactose or isopropyl-β-D-thiogalactopyranoside (IPTG).
   4875..5463    -  rep_origin     ori: high-copy-number ColE1/pMB1/pBR322/pUC origin of replication
   5634..6494    -  CDS            AmpR: β-lactamase; bla; confers resistance to ampicillin, carbenicillin, and related antibiotics
   6495..6599    -  promoter       AmpR promoter: bla
   6652..7080    -  rep_origin     f1 ori (sequence partly withheld): f1 bacteriophage origin of replication; arrow indicates direction of (+) strand synthesis
   7085..7240    -  CDS            lacZα (fragment): LacZα fragment of β-galactosidase; lacZ fragment
   7248..7266    +  promoter       T7 promoter: promoter for bacteriophage T7 RNA polymerase
>Addgene plasmid #213968 | AAV8R-12 Capsid | addgene full sequence | sequence record 424773 | Addgene NGS Result
ATGCCGGGGTTTTACGAGATTGTGATTAAGGTCCCCAGCGACCTTGACGAGCATCTGCCCGGCATTTCTG
ACAGCTTTGTGAACTGGGTGGCCGAGAAGGAATGGGAGTTGCCGCCAGATTCTGACATGGATCTGAATCT
GATTGAGCAGGCACCCCTGACCGTGGCCGAGAAGCTGCAGCGCGACTTTCTGACGGAATGGCGCCGTGTG
AGTAAGGCCCCGGAGGCTCTTTTCTTTGTGCAATTTGAGAAGGGAGAGAGCTACTTCCACATGCACGTGC
TCGTGGAAACCACCGGGGTGAAATCCATGGTTTTGGGACGTTTCCTGAGTCAGATTCGCGAAAAACTGAT
TCAGAGAATTTACCGCGGGATCGAGCCGACTTTGCCAAACTGGTTCGCGGTCACAAAGACCAGAAATGGC
GCCGGAGGCGGGAACAAGGTGGTGGATGAGTGCTACATCCCCAATTACTTGCTCCCCAAAACCCAGCCTG
AGCTCCAGTGGGCGTGGACTAATATGGAACAGTATTTAAGCGCCTGTTTGAATCTCACGGAGCGTAAACG
GTTGGTGGCGCAGCATCTGACGCACGTGTCGCAGACGCAGGAGCAGAACAAAGAGAATCAGAATCCCAAT
TCTGATGCGCCGGTGATCAGATCAAAAACTTCAGCCAGGTACATGGAGCTGGTCGGGTGGCTCGTGGACA
AGGGGATTACCTCGGAGAAGCAGTGGATCCAGGAGGACCAGGCCTCATACATCTCCTTCAATGCGGCCTC
CAACTCGCGGTCCCAAATCAAGGCTGCCTTGGACAATGCGGGAAAGATTATGAGCCTGACTAAAACCGCC
CCCGACTACCTGGTGGGCCAGCAGCCCGTGGAGGACATTTCCAGCAATCGGATTTATAAAATTTTGGAAC
TAAACGGGTACGATCCCCAATATGCGGCTTCCGTCTTTCTGGGATGGGCCACGAAAAAGTTCGGCAAGAG
GAACACCATCTGGCTGTTTGGGCCTGCAACTACCGGGAAGACCAACATCGCGGAGGCCATAGCCCACACT
GTGCCCTTCTACGGGTGCGTAAACTGGACCAATGAGAACTTTCCCTTCAACGACTGTGTCGACAAGATGG
TGATCTGGTGGGAGGAGGGGAAGATGACCGCCAAGGTCGTGGAGTCGGCCAAAGCCATTCTCGGAGGAAG
CAAGGTGCGCGTGGACCAGAAATGCAAGTCCTCGGCCCAGATAGACCCGACTCCCGTGATCGTCACCTCC
AACACCAACATGTGCGCCGTGATTGACGGGAACTCAACGACCTTCGAACACCAGCAGCCGTTGCAAGACC
GGATGTTCAAATTTGAACTCACCCGCCGTCTGGATCATGACTTTGGGAAGGTCACCAAGCAGGAAGTCAA
AGACTTTTTCCGGTGGGCAAAGGATCACGTGGTTGAGGTGGAGCATGAATTCTACGTCAAAAAGGGTGGA
GCCAAGAAAAGACCCGCCCCCAGTGACGCAGATATAAGTGAGCCCAAACGGGTGCGCGAGTCAGTTGCGC
AGCCATCGACGTCAGACGCGGAAGCTTCGATCAACTACGCAGACAGGTACCAAAACAAATGTTCTCGTCA
CGTGGGCATGAATCTGATGCTGTTTCCCTGCAGACAATGCGAGAGAATGAATCAGAATTCAAATATCTGC
TTCACTCACGGACAGAAAGACTGTTTAGAGTGCTTTCCCGTGTCAGAATCTCAACCCGTTTCTGTCGTCA
AAAAGGCGTATCAGAAACTGTGCTACATTCATCATATCATGGGAAAGGTGCCAGACGCTTGCACTGCCTG
CGATCTGGTCAATGTGGATTTGGATGACTGCATCTTTGAACAATAAATGATTTAAATCAGGTATGGCTGC
CGATGGTTATCTTCCAGATTGGCTCGAGGACAACCTCTCTGAGGGCATTCGCGAGTGGTGGGCGCTGAAA
CCTGGAGCCCCGAAGCCCAAAGCCAACCAGCAAAAGCAGGACGACGGCCGGGGTCTGGTGCTTCCTGGCT
ACAAGTACCTCGGACCCTTCAACGGACTCGACAAGGGGGAGCCCGTCAACGCGGCGGACGCAGCGGCCCT
CGAGCACGACAAGGCCTACGACCAGCAGCTGCAGGCGGGTGACAATCCGTACCTGCGGTATAACCACGCC
GACGCCGAGTTTCAGGAGCGTCTGCAAGAAGATACGTCTTTTGGGGGCAACCTCGGGCGAGCAGTCTTCC
AGGCCAAGAAGCGGGTTCTCGAACCTCTCGGTCTGGTTGAGGAAGGCGCTAAGACGGCTCCTGGAAAGAA
GAGACCGGTAGAGCCATCACCCCAGCGTTCTCCAGACTCCTCTACGGGCATCGGCAAGAAAGGCCAACAG
CCCGCCAGAAAAAGACTCAATTTTGGTCAGACTGGCGACTCAGAGTCAGAGCCAGACCCTCAACCTCTCG
GAGAACCTCCAGCAGCGCCCTCTGGTGTGGGACCTAATACAATGGCTGCAGGCGGTGGCGCACCAATGGC
AGACAATAACGAAGGCGCCGACGGAGTGGGTAGTTCCTCGGGAAATTGGCATTGCGATTCCACATGGCTG
GGCGACAGAGTCATCACCACCAGCACCCGAACCTGGGCCCTGCCCACCTACAACAACCACCTCTACAAGC
AAATCTCCAACGGGACATCGGGAGGAGCCACCAACGACAACACCTACTTCGGCTACAGCACCCCCTGGGG
GTATTTTGACTTTAACAGATTCCACTGCCACTTTTCACCACGTGACTGGCAGCGACTCATCAACAACAAC
TGGGGATTCCGGCCCAAGAGACTCAGCTTCAAGCTCTTCAACATCCAGGTCAAGGAGGTCACGCAGAATG
AAGGCACCAAGACCATCGCCAATAACCTCACCAGCACCATCCAGGTGTTTACGGACTCGGAGTACCAGCT
GCCGTACGTTCTCGGCTCTGCCCACCAGGGCTGCCTGCCTCCGTTCCCGGCGGACGTGTTCATGATTCCC
CAGTACGGCTACCTAACACTCAACGACGGTAGTCAGGCCGTGGGACGCTCCTCCTTCTACTGCCTGGAAT
ACTTTCCTTCGCAGATGCTGAGAACCGGCAACAGCTTCCAGTTTACTTACACCTTCGAGGACGTGCCTTT
CCACAGCAGCTACGCCCACAGCCAGAGCTTGGACCGGCTGATGAATCCTCTGATTGACCAGTACCTGTAC
TACTTGTCTCGGACTCAAACAACAGGAGGCACGGCAAATACGCAGACTCTGGGCTTCAGCCAAGGTGGGC
CTAATACAATGGCCAATCAGGCAAAGAACTGGCTGCCAGGACCCTGTTACCGCCAACAACGCGTCTCAAC
GACAACCGGGCAAAACAACAATAGCAACTTTGCCTGGACTGCTGGGACCAAATACCATCTGAATGGAAGA
AATTCATTGGCTAATCCTGGCATCGCTATGGCAACACACAAAGACGACGAGGAGCGTTTTTTTCCCAGTA
ACGGGATCCTGATTTTTGGCAAACAAAATGCTGCCAGAGACAATGCGGATTACAGCGATGTCATGCTCAC
CAGCGAGGAAGAAATCAAAACCACTAACCCTGTGGCTACAGAGGAATACGGTATCGTGGCAGATAACTTG
CAGAGAGGCAACCTAGCAGACCAAGACTACACAAAAACTGCTAGGCAAGCAGCTACCGCAGATGTCAACA
GCCAGGGGGCCTTACCCGGTATGGTCTGGCAGAACCGGGACGTGTACCTGCAGGGTCCCATCTGGGCCAA
GATTCCTCACACGGACGGCAACTTCCACCCGTCTCCGCTGATGGGCGGCTTTGGCCTGAAACATCCTCCG
CCTCAGATCCTGATCAAGAACACGCCTGTACCTGCGGATCCTCCGACCACCTTCAACCAGTCAAAGCTGA
ACTCTTTCATCACGCAATACAGCACCGGACAGGTCAGCGTGGAAATTGAATGGGAGCTGCAGAAGGAAAA
CAGCAAGCGCTGGAACCCCGAGATCCAGTACACCTCCAACTACTACAAATCTATTAATGTGGACTTTGCT
GTTAATACAGAAGGCGTGTACTCTGAACCCCGCCCCATTGGCACCCGTTACCTCACCCGTAATCTGTAAT
TGCCTGTTAATCAATAAACCGGTTGATTCGTTTCAGTTGAACTTTGGTCTCTGCGAAGGGCGAATTCGTT
TAAACCTGCAGGACTAGAGGTCCTGTATTAGAGGTCACGTGAGTGTTTTGCGACATTTTGCGACACCATG
TGGTCACGCTGGGTATTTAAGCCCGAGTGAGCACGCAGGGTCTCCATTTTGAAGCGGGAGGTTTGAACGC
GCAGCCGCCAAGCCGAATTCTGCAGATATCCATCACACTGGCGGCCGCTCGACTAGAGCGGCCGCCACCG
CGGTGGAGCTCCAGCTTTTGTTCCCTTTAGTGAGGGTTAATTGCGCGCTTGGCGTAATCATGGTCATAGC
TGTTTCCTGTGTGAAATTGTTATCCGCTCACAATTCCACACAACATACGAGCCGGAAGCATAAAGTGTAA
AGCCTGGGGTGCCTAATGAGTGAGCTAACTCACATTAATTGCGTTGCGCTCACTGCCCGCTTTCCAGTCG
GGAAACCTGTCGTGCCAGCTGCATTAATGAATCGGCCAACGCGCGGGGAGAGGCGGTTTGCGTATTGGGC
GCTCTTCCGCTTCCTCGCTCACTGACTCGCTGCGCTCGGTCGTTCGGCTGCGGCGAGCGGTATCAGCTCA
CTCAAAGGCGGTAATACGGTTATCCACAGAATCAGGGGATAACGCAGGAAAGAACATGTGAGCAAAAGGC
CAGCAAAAGGCCAGGAACCGTAAAAAGGCCGCGTTGCTGGCGTTTTTCCATAGGCTCCGCCCCCCTGACG
AGCATCACAAAAATCGACGCTCAAGTCAGAGGTGGCGAAACCCGACAGGACTATAAAGATACCAGGCGTT
TCCCCCTGGAAGCTCCCTCGTGCGCTCTCCTGTTCCGACCCTGCCGCTTACCGGATACCTGTCCGCCTTT
CTCCCTTCGGGAAGCGTGGCGCTTTCTCATAGCTCACGCTGTAGGTATCTCAGTTCGGTGTAGGTCGTTC
GCTCCAAGCTGGGCTGTGTGCACGAACCCCCCGTTCAGCCCGACCGCTGCGCCTTATCCGGTAACTATCG
TCTTGAGTCCAACCCGGTAAGACACGACTTATCGCCACTGGCAGCAGCCACTGGTAACAGGATTAGCAGA
GCGAGGTATGTAGGCGGTGCTACAGAGTTCTTGAAGTGGTGGCCTAACTACGGCTACACTAGAAGAACAG
TATTTGGTATCTGCGCTCTGCTGAAGCCAGTTACCTTCGGAAAAAGAGTTGGTAGCTCTTGATCCGGCAA
ACAAACCACCGCTGGTAGCGGTGGTTTTTTTGTTTGCAAGCAGCAGATTACGCGCAGAAAAAAAGGATCT
CAAGAAGATCCTTTGATCTTTTCTACGGGGTCTGACGCTCAGTGGAACGAAAACTCACGTTAAGGGATTT
TGGTCATGAGATTATCAAAAAGGATCTTCACCTAGATCCTTTTAAATTAAAAATGAAGTTTTAAATCAAT
CTAAAGTATATATGAGTAAACTTGGTCTGACAGTTACCAATGCTTAATCAGTGAGGCACCTATCTCAGCG
ATCTGTCTATTTCGTTCATCCATAGTTGCCTGACTCCCCGTCGTGTAGATAACTACGATACGGGAGGGCT
TACCATCTGGCCCCAGTGCTGCAATGATACCGCGAGACCCACGCTCACCGGCTCCAGATTTATCAGCAAT
AAACCAGCCAGCCGGAAGGGCCGAGCGCAGAAGTGGTCCTGCAACTTTATCCGCCTCCATCCAGTCTATT
AATTGTTGCCGGGAAGCTAGAGTAAGTAGTTCGCCAGTTAATAGTTTGCGCAACGTTGTTGCCATTGCTA
CAGGCATCGTGGTGTCACGCTCGTCGTTTGGTATGGCTTCATTCAGCTCCGGTTCCCAACGATCAAGGCG
AGTTACATGATCCCCCATGTTGTGCAAAAAAGCGGTTAGCTCCTTCGGTCCTCCGATCGTTGTCAGAAGT
AAGTTGGCCGCAGTGTTATCACTCATGGTTATGGCAGCACTGCATAATTCTCTTACTGTCATGCCATCCG
TAAGATGCTTTTCTGTGACTGGTGAGTACTCAACCAAGTCATTCTGAGAATAGTGTATGCGGCGACCGAG
TTGCTCTTGCCCGGCGTCAATACGGGATAATACCGCGCCACATAGCAGAACTTTAAAAGTGCTCATCATT
GGAAAACGTTCTTCGGGGCGAAAACTCTCAAGGATCTTACCGCTGTTGAGATCCAGTTCGATGTAACCCA
CTCGTGCACCCAACTGATCTTCAGCATCTTTTACTTTCACCAGCGTTTCTGGGTGAGCAAAAACAGGAAG
GCAAAATGCCGCAAAAAAGGGAATAAGGGCGACACGGAAATGTTGAATACTCATACTCTTCCTTTTTCAA
TATTATTGAAGCATTTATCAGGGTTATTGTCTCATGAGCGGATACATATTTGAATGTATTTAGAAAAATA
AACAAATAGGGGTTCCGCGCACATTTCCCCGAAAAGTGCCACCTAAATTGTAAGCGTTAATATTTTGTTA
AAATTCGCGTTAAATTTTTGTTAAATCAGCTCATTTTTTAACCAATAGGCCGAAATCGGCAAAATCCCTT
ATAAATCAAAAGAATAGACCGAGATAGGGT
[37 nt withheld, positions 6751-6787]
AAAGAACGTGGACTCCAACGTCAAAGG
[49 nt withheld, positions 6815-6863]
T
[91 nt withheld, positions 6865-6955]
G
[124 nt withheld, positions 6957-7080]
CCCATTCGCCATTCAGGCTGCGCAACTGTTGGGAAGGGCGATCGGTGCGGGCCTCTTCGCTATTACGCCA
GCTGGCGAAAGGGGGATGTGCTGCAAGGCGATTAAGTTGGGTAACGCCAGGGTTTTCCCAGTCACGACGT
TGTAAAACGACGGCCAGTGAGCGCGCGTAATACGACTCACTATAGGGCGAATTGGGTACCGGGCCCCCCC
TCGATCGAGGTCGACGGTATCGGGGGAGCTCGCAGGGTCTCCATTTTGAAGCGGGAGGTTTGAACGCGCA
GCCGCC
